Addgene plasmid #15291: pBabe-Puro-IKBalpha-mut (super repressor)
Depositing lab: William Hahn. Depositing organization: Dana-Farber Cancer Institute. Publication: Integrative Genomic Approaches Identify IKBKE as a Breast Cancer Oncogene. Boehm JS, Zhao JJ, Yao J, Kim SY, Firestein R, Dunn IF, Sjostrom SK, Garraway LA, Weremowicz S, Richardson AL, Greulich H, Stewart CJ, Mulvey LA, Shen RR, Ambrogio L, Hirozane-Kishikawa T, Hill DE, Vidal M, Meyerson M, Grenier JK, Hinkle G, Root DE, Roberts TM, Lander ES, Polyak K, Hahn WC. Cell. 2007 Jun 15. 129(6):1065-1079. 10.1016/j.cell.2007.03.052 PubMed 17574021.
Backbone
  Vector backbone: pBabe-puro
  Backbone size w/o insert (bp): 5100
  Vector type: Mammalian Expression, Retroviral
Growth in bacteria
  Bacterial resistance: Ampicillin, 100 μg/mL
  Growth temperature: 37°C
  Growth strain: DH5alpha
  Copy number: High Copy
Gene/Insert
  Gene/Insert name: inhibitor of Kappa B alpha (alt name: IKB alpha)
  Species: H. sapiens (human)
  Insert size (bp): 1000
  Mutation: S32A/S36A: “super-repressor” allele (resistant to phosphorylation and degradation)
  Entrez Gene: NFKBIA (a.k.a. EDAID2, IKBA, MAD-3, NFKBI)
  Cloning method: Restriction Enzyme; 5′ cloning site BglII/BamHI (destroyed during cloning); 3′ cloning site EcoRI (not destroyed)
  Sequencing primers: 5′ MSCV
Terms and licenses: Academic/Nonprofit Terms; Industry Terms: Not Available to Industry
How to cite: pBabe-Puro-IKBalpha-mut (super repressor) was a gift from William Hahn (Addgene plasmid # 15291 ; http://n2t.net/addgene:15291 ; RRID:Addgene_15291)
