[The description below was written by a language model from this plasmid's Addgene catalogue record and pLannotate feature annotations shown in this document.]
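Description:
pBabe-Puro-IKBalpha-mut (super repressor) is a Moloney murine leukemia virus-based retroviral expression vector built on the pBabe-puro backbone, designed to deliver a dominant-inhibitory form of human IκBα (NFKBIA) into mammalian cells. In bacteria it is maintained as a high-copy plasmid through a ColE1/pUC-type origin and selected with ampicillin via the β-lactamase gene and its native promoter. The sequenced record is about 6.0 kb, consistent with a roughly 1 kb insert in a 5.1 kb backbone.

The proviral portion is flanked by MMLV long terminal repeats. The 5′ LTR is followed by a packaging signal (Ψ) and a truncated gag segment lacking its start codon, which together allow the genomic RNA to be encapsidated when the plasmid is introduced into a packaging cell line that supplies the viral proteins in trans. No separate internal promoter is annotated upstream of the NFKBIA coding sequence, so the insert is presumably expressed from the 5′ LTR, as is usual for pBabe vectors. Downstream, an SV40 enhancer/early promoter drives puromycin N-acetyltransferase, so that transduced cells can be selected with puromycin. The annotation tool labels a short stretch next to the 3′ LTR as a ΔU3 fragment, but a full LTR annotation adjoins it, and the record does not describe the vector as self-inactivating.

The insert carries the S32A/S36A substitutions, which remove the serines whose phosphorylation triggers ubiquitination and degradation of IκBα. The resulting "super-repressor" resists signal-induced turnover and keeps NF-κB/REL dimers sequestered in the cytoplasm. The construct is therefore suited to stably blocking NF-κB activation in transduced cells, and it was deposited in connection with work identifying IKBKE as a breast cancer oncogene.
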