Features (pLannotate 1.2.2; 12 found; start..end, strand, type, name):
    593..867     +  misc_feature   MESV Ψ (fragment): packaging signal of murine embryonic stem cell virus
    934..1350    +  CDS            gag (truncated): truncated Moloney murine leukemia virus (MMLV) gag gene lacking the start codon
   1375..2325    +  CDS            NFKBIA: IKBA_HUMAN - Also known as IKBA, MAD3, NFKBI. Experimental evidence at protein level: Swiss-Prot protein existence level 1. Inhibits the activity of dimeric NF-kappa-B/REL complexes by trapping REL dimers in the cytoplasm through masking of their nuclear localization signals. On cellular stimulation by immune and proinflammatory responses, becomes phosphorylated promoting ubiquitination and degradation, enabling the dimeric RELA to translocate to the nucleus and activate transcription. From Homo sapiens (Human).
   2371..2700    +  promoter       SV40 promoter: SV40 enhancer and early promoter
   2710..3309    +  CDS            PuroR: puromycin N-acetyltransferase; pac from Streptomyces alboniger; confers resistance to puromycin
   3408..3529    +  LTR            3' LTR (ΔU3) (fragment): self-inactivating 3' long terminal repeat (LTR) from Moloney murine leukemia virus
   3530..3999    +  LTR            LTR: long terminal repeat from Moloney murine leukemia virus
   4065..4117    -  CDS            lacI (fragment): lac repressor; lacI; The lac repressor binds to the lac operator to inhibit transcription in E. coli. This inhibition can be relieved by adding lactose or isopropyl-β-D-thiogalactopyranoside (IPTG).
   4300..4888    -  rep_origin     ori: high-copy-number ColE1/pMB1/pBR322/pUC origin of replication
   5048..5908    -  CDS            AmpR: β-lactamase; bla; confers resistance to ampicillin, carbenicillin, and related antibiotics
   5909..6013    -  promoter       AmpR promoter: bla
   6044..469     +  LTR            LTR (across the origin): long terminal repeat from Moloney murine leukemia virus
>Addgene plasmid #15291 | pBabe-Puro-IKBalpha-mut (super repressor) | addgene full sequence | sequence record 215973 | Addgene NGS Result
TGAATATGGGCCAAACAGGATATCTGTGGTAAGCAGTTCCTGCCCCGGCTCAGGGCCAAGAACAGATGGA
ACAGCTGAATATGGGCCAAACAGGATATCTGTGGTAAGCAGTTCCTGCCCCGGCTCAGGGCCAAGAACAG
ATGGTCCCCAGATGCGGTCCAGCCCTCAGCAGTTTCTAGAGAACCATCAGATGTTTCCAGGGTGCCCCAA
GGACCTGAAATGACCCTGTGCCTTATTTGAACTAACCAATCAGTTCGCTTCTCGCTTCTGTTCGCGCGCT
TCTGCTCCCCGAGCTCAATAAAAGAGCCCACAACCCCTCACTCGGGGCGCCAGTCCTCCGATTGACTGAG
TCGCCCGGGTACCCGTGTATCCAATAAACCCTCTTGCAGTTGCATCCGACTTGTGGTCTCGCTGTTCCTT
GGGAGGGTCTCCTCTGAGTGATTGACTACCCGTCAGCGGGGGTCTTTCATTTGGGGGCTCGTCCGGGATC
GGGAGACCCCTGCCCAGGGACCACCGACCCACCACCGGGAGGCAAGCTGGCCAGCAACTTATCTGTGTCT
GTCCGATTGTCTAGTGTCTATGACTGATTTTATGCGCCTGCGTCGGTACTAGTTAGCTAACTAGCTCTGT
ATCTGGCGGACCCGTGGTGGAACTGACGAGTTCTGAACACCCGGCCGCAACCCTGGGAGACGTCCCAGGG
ACTTTGGGGGCCGTTTTTGTGGCCCGACCTGAGGAAGGGAGTCGATGTGGAATCCGACCCCGTCAGGATA
TGTGGTTCTGGTAGGAGACGAGAACCTAAAACAGTTCCCGCCTCCGTCTGAATTTTTGCTTTCGGTTTGG
AACCGAAGCCGCGCGTCTTGTCTGCTGCAGCGCTGCAGCATCGTTCTGTGTTGTCTCTGTCTGACTGTGT
TTCTGTATTTGTCTGAAAATTAGGGCCAGACTGTTACCACTCCCTTAAGTTTGACCTTAGGTCACTGGAA
AGATGTCGAGCGGATCGCTCACAACCAGTCGGTAGATGTCAAGAAGAGACGTTGGGTTACCTTCTGCTCT
GCAGAATGGCCAACCTTTAACGTCGGATGGCCGCGAGACGGCACCTTTAACCGAGACCTCATCACCCAGG
TTAAGATCAAGGTCTTTTCACCTGGCCCGCATGGACACCCAGACCAGGTCCCCTACATCGTGACCTGGGA
AGCCTTGGCTTTTGACCCCCCTCCCTGGGTCAAGCCCTTTGTACACCCTAAGCCTCCGCCTCCTCTTCCT
CCATCCGCCCCGTCTCTCCCCCTTGAACCTCCTCGTTCGACCCCGCCTCGATCCTCCCTTTATCCAGCCC
TCACTCCTTCTCTAGGCGCCGGCCGGATCTCTCGAGGTTAGCTTATGTTCCAGGCGGCCGAGCGTCCCCA
GGAGTGGGCCATGGAGGGCCCCCGCGACGGGCTGAAGAAGGAGCGGCTACTGGACGACCGCCACGACGCC
GGCCTGGACGCCATGAAAGACGAGGAGTACGAGCAGATGGTCAAGGAGCTGCAGGAGATCCGCCTCGAGC
CGCAGGAGGTGCCGCGCGGCTCGGAGCCCTGGAAGCAGCAGCTCACCGAGGACGGGGACTCGTTCCTGCA
CTTGGCCATCATCCATGAAGAAAAGGCACTGACCATGGAAGTGATCCGCCAGGTGAAGGGAGACCTGGCC
TTCCTCAACTTCCAGAACAACCTGCAGCAGACTCCACTCCACTTGGCTGTGATCACCAACCAGCCAGAAA
TTGCTGAGGCACTTCTGGGAGCTGGCTGTGATCCTGAGCTCCGAGACTTTCGAGGAAATACCCCCCTACA
CCTTGCCTGTGAGCAGGGCTGCCTGGCCAGCGTGGGAGTCCTGACTCAGTCCTGCACCACCCCGCACCTC
CACTCCATCCTGAAGGCTACCAACTACAATGGCCACACGTGTCTACACTTAGCCTCTATCCATGGCTACC
TGGGCATCGTGGAGCTTTTGGTGTCCTTGGGTGCTGATGTCAATGCTCAGGAGCCCTGTAATGGCCGGAC
TGCCCTTCACCTCGCAGTGGACCTGCAAAATCCTGACCTGGTGTCACTCCTGTTGAAGTGTGGGGCTGAT
GTCAACAGAGTTACCTACCAGGGCTATTCTCCCTACCAGCTCACCTGGGGCCGCCCAAGCACCCGGATAC
AGCAGCAGCTGGGCCAGCTGACACTAGAAAACCTTCAGATGCTGCCAGAGAGTGAGGATGAGGAGAGCTA
TGACACAGAGTCAGAGTTCACGGAGTTCACAGAGGACGAGCTGCCCTATGATGACTGTGTGTTTGGAGGC
CAGCGTCTGACGTTATGAGGATCAACGAATTCGCCAGCACAGTGGTCGACCCTGTGGAATGTGTGTCAGT
TAGGGTGTGGAAAGTCCCCAGGCTCCCCAGCAGGCAGAAGTATGCAAAGCATGCATCTCAATTAGTCAGC
AACCAGGTGTGGAAAGTCCCCAGGCTCCCCAGCAGGCAGAAGTATGCAAAGCATGCATCTCAATTAGTCA
GCAACCATAGTCCCGCCCCTAACTCCGCCCATCCCGCCCCTAACTCCGCCCAGTTCCGCCCATTCTCCGC
CCCATGGCTGACTAATTTTTTTTATTTATGCAGAGGCCGAGGCCGCCTCGGCCTCTGAGCTATTCCAGAA
GTAGTGAGGAGGCTTTTTTGGAGGCCTAGGCTTTTGCAAAAAGCTTACCATGACCGAGTACAAGCCCACG
GTGCGCCTCGCCACCCGCGACGACGTCCCCAGGGCCGTACGCACCCTCGCCGCCGCGTTCGCCGACTACC
CCGCCACGCGCCACACCGTCGATCCGGACCGCCACATCGAGCGGGTCACCGAGCTGCAAGAACTCTTCCT
CACGCGCGTCGGGCTCGACATCGGCAAGGTGTGGGTCGCGGACGACGGCGCCGCGGTGGCGGTCTGGACC
ACGCCGGAGAGCGTCGAAGCGGGGGCGGTGTTCGCCGAGATCGGCCCGCGCATGGCCGAGTTGAGCGGTT
CCCGGCTGGCCGCGCAGCAACAGATGGAAGGCCTCCTGGCGCCGCACCGGCCCAAGGAGCCCGCGTGGTT
CCTGGCCACCGTCGGCGTCTCGCCCGACCACCAGGGCAAGGGTCTGGGCAGCGCCGTCGTGCTCCCCGGA
GTGGAGGCGGCCGAGCGCGCCGGGGTGCCCGCCTTCCTGGAGACCTCCGCGCCCCGCAACCTCCCCTTCT
ACGAGCGGCTCGGCTTCACCGTCACCGCCGACGTCGAGGTGCCCGAAGGACCGCGCACCTGGTGCATGAC
CCGCAAGCCCGGTGCCTGACGCCCGCCCCACGACCCGCAGCGCCCGACCGAAAGGAGCGCACGACCCCAT
GCATCGATAAAATAAAAGATTTTATTTAGTCTCCAGAAAAAGGGGGGAATGAAAGACCCCACCTGTAGGT
TTGGCAAGCTAGCTTAAGTAACGCCATTTTGCAAGGCATGGAAAAATACATAACTGAGAATAGAGAAGTT
CAGATCAAGGTCAGGAACAGATGGAACAGCTGAATATGGGCCAAACAGGATATCTGTGGTAAGCAGTTCC
TGCCCCGGCTCAGGGCCAAGAACAGATGGAACAGCTGAATATGGGCCAAACAGGATATCTGTGGTAAGCA
GTTCCTGCCCCGGCTCAGGGCCAAGAACAGATGGTCCCCAGATGCGGTCCAGCCCTCAGCAGTTTCTAGA
GAACCATCAGATGTTTCCAGGGTGCCCCAAGGACCTGAAATGACCCTGTGCCTTATTTGAACTAACCAAT
CAGTTCGCTTCTCGCTTCTGTTCGCGCGCTTCTGCTCCCCGAGCTCAATAAAAGAGCCCACAACCCCTCA
CTCGGGGCGCCAGTCCTCCGATTGACTGAGTCGCCCGGGTACCCGTGTATCCAATAAACCCTCTTGCAGT
TGCATCCGACTTGTGGTCTCGCTGTTCCTTGGGAGGGTCTCCTCTGAGTGATTGACTACCCGTCAGCGGG
GGTCTTTCACATGCAGCATGTATCAAAATTAATTTGGTTTTTTTTCTTAAGTATTTACATTAAATGGCCA
TAGTTGCATTAATGAATCGGCCAACGCGCGGGGAGAGGCGGTTTGCGTATTGGGCGCTCTTCCGCTTCCT
CGCTCACTGACTCGCTGCGCTCGGTCGTTCGGCTGCGGCGAGCGGTATCAGCTCACTCAAAGGCGGTAAT
ACGGTTATCCACAGAATCAGGGGATAACGCAGGAAAGAACATGTGAGCAAAAGGCCAGCAAAAGGCCAGG
AACCGTAAAAAGGCCGCGTTGCTGGCGTTTTTCCATAGGCTCCGCCCCCCTGACGAGCATCACAAAAATC
GACGCTCAAGTCAGAGGTGGCGAAACCCGACAGGACTATAAAGATACCAGGCGTTTCCCCCTGGAAGCTC
CCTCGTGCGCTCTCCTGTTCCGACCCTGCCGCTTACCGGATACCTGTCCGCCTTTCTCCCTTCGGGAAGC
GTGGCGCTTTCTCATAGCTCACGCTGTAGGTATCTCAGTTCGGTGTAGGTCGTTCGCTCCAAGCTGGGCT
GTGTGCACGAACCCCCCGTTCAGCCCGACCGCTGCGCCTTATCCGGTAACTATCGTCTTGAGTCCAACCC
GGTAAGACACGACTTATCGCCACTGGCAGCAGCCACTGGTAACAGGATTAGCAGAGCGAGGTATGTAGGC
GGTGCTACAGAGTTCTTGAAGTGGTGGCCTAACTACGGCTACACTAGAAGAACAGTATTTGGTATCTGCG
CTCTGCTGAAGCCAGTTACCTTCGGAAAAAGAGTTGGTAGCTCTTGATCCGGCAAACAAACCACCGCTGG
TAGCGGTGGTTTTTTTGTTTGCAAGCAGCAGATTACGCGCAGAAAAAAAGGATCTCAAGAAGATCCTTTG
ATCTTTTCTACGGGGTCTGACGCTCAGTGGAACGAAAACTCACGTTAAGGGATTTTGGTCATGAGATTAT
CAAAAAGGATCTTCACCTAGATCCTTTTGCGGCCGCAAATCAATCTAAAGTATATATGAGTAAACTTGGT
CTGACAGTTACCAATGCTTAATCAGTGAGGCACCTATCTCAGCGATCTGTCTATTTCGTTCATCCATAGT
TGCCTGACTCCCCGTCGTGTAGATAACTACGATACGGGAGGGCTTACCATCTGGCCCCAGTGCTGCAATG
ATACCGCGAGACCCACGCTCACCGGCTCCAGATTTATCAGCAATAAACCAGCCAGCCGGAAGGGCCGAGC
GCAGAAGTGGTCCTGCAACTTTATCCGCCTCCATCCAGTCTATTAATTGTTGCCGGGAAGCTAGAGTAAG
TAGTTCGCCAGTTAATAGTTTGCGCAACGTTGTTGCCATTGCTACAGGCATCGTGGTGTCACGCTCGTCG
TTTGGTATGGCTTCATTCAGCTCCGGTTCCCAACGATCAAGGCGAGTTACATGATCCCCCATGTTGTGCA
AAAAAGCGGTTAGCTCCTTCGGTCCTCCGATCGTTGTCAGAAGTAAGTTGGCCGCAGTGTTATCACTCAT
GGTTATGGCAGCACTGCATAATTCTCTTACTGTCATGCCATCCGTAAGATGCTTTTCTGTGACTGGTGAG
TACTCAACCAAGTCATTCTGAGAATAGTGTATGCGGCGACCGAGTTGCTCTTGCCCGGCGTCAATACGGG
ATAATACCGCGCCACATAGCAGAACTTTAAAAGTGCTCATCATTGGAAAACGTTCTTCGGGGCGAAAACT
CTCAAGGATCTTACCGCTGTTGAGATCCAGTTCGATGTAACCCACTCGTGCACCCAACTGATCTTCAGCA
TCTTTTACTTTCACCAGCGTTTCTGGGTGAGCAAAAACAGGAAGGCAAAATGCCGCAAAAAAGGGAATAA
GGGCGACACGGAAATGTTGAATACTCATACTCTTCCTTTTTCAATATTATTGAAGCATTTATCAGGGTTA
TTGTCTCATGAGCGGATACATATTTGAATGTATTTAGAAAAATAAACAAATAGGGGTTCCGCGCACATTT
CCCCGAAAAGTGCCACCTGCAGCC
