>Addgene plasmid #15291 | pBabe-Puro-IKBalpha-mut (super repressor) | addgene partial sequence | sequence record 21761 | 15291 with pBABE-5
TCTCGAGGTTAGCTTATGTTCCAGGCGGCCGAGCGTCCCCAGGAGTGGGCCATGGAGGGCCCCCGCGACG
GGCTGAAGAAGGAGCGGCTACTGGACGACCGCCACGACGCCGGCCTGGACGCCATGAAAGACGAGGAGTA
CGAGCAGATGGTCAAGGAGCTGCAGGAGATCCGCCTCGAGCCGCAGGAGGTGCCGCGCGGCTCGGAGCCC
TGGAAGCAGCAGCTCACCGAGGACGGGGACTCGTTCCTGCACTTGGCCATCATCCATGAAGAAAAGGCAC
TGACCATGGAAGTGATCCGCCAGGTGAAGGGAGACCTGGCCTTCCTCAACTTCCAGAACAACCTGCAGCA
GACTCCACTCCACTTGGCTGTGATCACCAACCAGCCAGAAATTGCTGAGGCACTTCTGGGAGCTGGCTGT
GATCCTGAGCTCCGAGACTTTCGAGGAAATACCCCCCTACACCTTGCCTGTGAGCAGGGCTGCCTGGCCA
GCGTGGGAGTCCTGACTCAGTCCTGCACCACCCCGCACCTCCACTCCATCCTGAAGGCTACCAACTACAA
TGGCCACACGTGTCTACACTTAGCCTCTATCCATGGCTACCTGGGCATCGTGGAGCTTTTGGTGTCCTTG
GGTGCTGATGTCAATGCTCAGGAGCCCTGTAATGGCCGGACTGCCCTTCACCTCGCAGTGGACCTGCAAA
ATCCTGACCTGGTGTCACTCCTGTTGAAGTGTGGGGCTGATGTCAACAGAGTTACCTACCAGGGCTATTC
TCCCTACCAGCTCACCTGGGGCCGCCCAAGCACCCGGATACAGCAGCAGCTGGGCCAGCTGACACTAGAA
AACCTTCAGATGCTGCCAGAGAGTGAGGATGA
