>Addgene plasmid #15291 | pBabe-Puro-IKBalpha-mut (super repressor) | addgene partial sequence | sequence record 162828 | pBABE-3
CGAATTCGTTGATCCTCATAACGTCAGACGCTGGCCTCCAAACACACAGTCATCATAGGGCAGCTCGTCC
TCTGTGAACTCCGTGAACTCTGACTCTGTGTCATAGCTCTCCTCATCCTCACTCTCTGGCAGCATCTGAA
GGTTTTCTAGTGTCAGCTGGCCCAGCTGCTGCTGTATCCGGGTGCTTGGGCGGCCCCAGGTGAGCTGGTA
GGGAGAATAGCCCTGGTAGGTAACTCTGTTGACATCAGCCCCACACTTCAACAGGAGTGACACCAGGTCA
GGATTTTGCAGGTCCACTGCGAGGTGAAGGGCAGTCCGGCCATTACAGGGCTCCTGAGCATTGACATCAG
CACCCAAGGACACCAAAAGCTCCACGATGCCCAGGTAGCCATGGATAGAGGCTAAGTGTAGACACGTGTG
GCCATTGTAGTTGGTAGCCTTCAGGATGGAGTGGAGGTGCGGGGTGGTGCAGGACTGAGTCAGGACTCCC
ACGCTGGCCAGGCAGCCCTGCTCACAGGCAAGGTGTAGGGGGGTATTTCCTCGAAAGTCTCGGAGCTCAG
GATCACAGCCAGCTCCCAGAAGTGCCTCAGCAATTTCTGGCTGGTTGGTGATCACAGCCAAGTGGAGTGG
AGTCTGCTGCAGGTTGTTCTGGAAGTTGAGGAAGGCCAGGTCTCCCTTCACCTGGCGGATCACTTCCATG
GTCAGTGCCTTTTCTTCATGGATGATGGCCAAGTGCAGGAACGAGTCCCCGTCCTCGGTGAGCTGCTGCT
TCCAGGGCTCCGAGCCGCGCGGCACCTCCTGCGGCTCGAGGCGGATCTCCTGCAGCTCCTTGACCATCTG
CTCGTACTCCTCGTCTTTCATG
